Addgene plasmid #41434: pENTR L1-13XLexAop2-L4
Depositing lab: Steve Stowers. Depositing organization: Montana State University.
Backbone
  Vector backbone: pDONR P1-P4
  Backbone manufacturer: Invitrogen
  Backbone size w/o insert (bp): 2603
  Total vector size (bp): 3266
  Vector type: Bacterial Expression
Growth in bacteria
  Bacterial resistance: Kanamycin, 50 μg/mL
  Growth temperature: 37°C
  Growth strain: DH10B
  Copy number: High Copy
Gene/Insert
  Gene/Insert name: 13XLexAop2
  Species: E.coli
  Insert size (bp): 663
  Cloning method: Gateway Cloning
  Sequencing primers: 5′ M13F; 3′ M13R
Terms and licenses: Academic/Nonprofit Terms; Industry Terms: Not Available to Industry
How to cite: pENTR L1-13XLexAop2-L4 was a gift from Steve Stowers (Addgene plasmid # 41434 ; http://n2t.net/addgene:41434 ; RRID:Addgene_41434)
