[The description below was written by a language model from this plasmid's Addgene catalogue record and pLannotate feature annotations shown in this document.]
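Description:
pENTR L1-13XLexAop2-L4 is a Gateway entry clone built by recombination into the Invitrogen pDONR P1-P4 backbone, a donor vector designed for MultiSite Gateway assembly. It is a small, high-copy plasmid propagated in E. coli through a ColE1/pUC-type origin and selected with kanamycin via the aph(3')-Ia resistance gene. Although catalogued as a bacterial expression vector, it functions as a cloning intermediate rather than an expression construct. The rrnB T1 and T2 terminators upstream of the cassette insulate the insert from read-through transcription, and M13 primer sites flank it for sequencing. A T7 promoter and short lacI, lacZα and polylinker fragments are also annotated and appear to be backbone remnants.

The payload lies between attL1 and attL4 and is named 13XLexAop2, an insert of about 660 bp. By its name, it carries thirteen copies of the LexA operator, the binding site for the E. coli LexA repressor, which accounts for the E. coli species attribution. The operator repeats themselves are not annotated in the feature table. The table does detect a Drosophila melanogaster hsp70Bb promoter segment at the 3′ end of the insert, just before attL4. This is consistent with an enhancer-promoter module in which LexA-based transcriptional activators bind the operators and drive transcription from a minimal heat-shock promoter.

In an LR reaction, the attL1/attL4 pair places this module in the first position of a multi-fragment assembly, upstream of coding and 3′ elements supplied by other entry clones. The likely use is building LexA-responsive transgenes for binary expression in flies, though the record does not state a purpose. The deposited sequence is 3,217 nt, slightly shorter than the catalogued total of 3,266 bp.
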