Features (pLannotate 1.2.2; 11 found; start..end, strand, type, name):
    121..213     +  CDS            lacI (fragment): lac repressor; lacI; The lac repressor binds to the lac operator to inhibit transcription in E. coli. This inhibition can be relieved by adding lactose or isopropyl-β-D-thiogalactopyranoside (IPTG).
    268..295     -  terminator     rrnB T2 terminator: transcription terminator T2 from the E. coli rrnB gene
    427..470     +  terminator     rrnB T1 terminator: Escherichia coli rrnB; transcription terminator T1 from the E. coli rrnB gene
    517..553     -  CDS            lacZα (fragment): LacZα fragment of β-galactosidase; lacZ fragment
    569..668     +  protein_bind   attL1: mutant version of attL; recombination site for the Gateway® LR reaction LR Clonase™
    684..703     -  misc_feature   MCS (fragment): pUC18/19 multiple cloning site
   1086..1324    +  promoter       hsp70 promoter: Drosophila melanogaster hsp70Bb promoter
   1332..1427    -  protein_bind   attL4: mutant version of attL; recombination site for the Gateway® LR reaction LR Clonase™
   1459..1477    -  promoter       T7 promoter: promoter for bacteriophage T7 RNA polymerase
   1611..2420    +  CDS            KanR: aminoglycoside phosphotransferase; aph(3')-Ia; confers resistance to kanamycin in bacteria or G418 (Geneticin®) in eukaryotes
   2567..3155    +  rep_origin     ori: high-copy-number ColE1/pMB1/pBR322/pUC origin of replication
>Addgene plasmid #41434 | pENTR L1-13XLexAop2-L4 | depositor full sequence | sequence record 55244 | pENTR L1-13XLexAop2-L4 sequence 3217 bps
CTTTCCTGCGTTATCCCCTGATTCTGTGGATAACCGTATTACCGCCTTTGAGTGAGCTGATACCGCTCGC
CGCAGCCGAACGACCGAGCGCAGCGAGTCAGTGAGCGAGGAAGCGGAAGAGCGCCCAATACGCAAACCGC
CTCTCCCCGCGCGTTGGCCGATTCATTAATGCAGCTGGCACGACAGGTTTCCCGACTGGAAAGCGGGCAG
TGAGCGCAACGCAATTAATACGCGTACCGCTAGCCAGGAAGAGTTTGTAGAAACGCAAAAAGGCCATCCG
TCAGGATGGCCTTCTGCTTAGTTTGATGCCTGGCAGTTTATGGCGGGCGTCCTGCCCGCCACCCTCCGGG
CCGTTGCTTCACAACGTTCAAATCCGCTCCCGGCGGATTTGTCCTACTCAGGAGAGCGTTCACCGACAAA
CAACAGATAAAACGAAAGGCCCAGTCTTCCGACTGAGCCTTTCGTTTTATTTGATGCCTGGCAGTTCCCT
ACTCTCGCGTTAACGCTAGCATGGATGTTTTCCCAGTCACGACGTTGTAAAACGACGGCCAGTCTTAAGC
TCGGGCCCCAAATAATGATTTTATTTTGACTGATAGTGACCTGTTCGTTGCAACAAATTGATGAGCAATG
CTTTTTTATAATGCCAACTTTGTACAAAAAAGCAGGCTCTTGGCCAGGGCCGCAAGCTTGCATGCCTGCA
GGTTACTGTACATCCATACAGTAAGTACTGTACATCCATACAGTAAGTACTGTACATCCATACAGTAAGT
ACTGTACATCCATACAGTAAGTACTGTACATCCATACAGTAAGCGGAGACTCTAGCCCTAGGGCATGCCT
GCAGGTTACTGTACATCCATACAGTAAGTACTGTACATCCATACAGTAAGTACTGTACATCCATACAGTA
AGCGGAGACTCTAGCGCTAGCGCATGCCTGCAGGTTACTGTACATCCATACAGTAAGTACTGTACATCCA
TACAGTAAGTACTGTACATCCATACAGTAAGTACTGTACATCCATACAGTAAGTACTGTACATCCATACA
GTAAGCGGAGACTCTAGCACTAGTGACGTCGAGCGCCGGAGTATAAATAGAGGCGCTTCGTCTACGGAGC
GACAATTCAATTCAAACAAGCAAAGTGAACACGTCGCTAAGCGAAAGCTAAGCAAATAAACAAGCGCAGC
TGAACAAGCTAAACAATCTGCAGTAAAGTGCAAGTTAAAGTGAATCAATTAAAAGTAACCAGCAACCAAG
TAAATCAACTGCAACTACTGAAATCTGCCAAGAAGTAATTATTGAATACAAGAAGAGAACTCTGAATCAC
CCAACTTTTCTATACAAAGTTGGCATTATAAGAAAGCATTGCTTATCAATTTGTTGCAACGAACAGGTCA
CTATCAGTCAAAATAAAATCATTATTTGCCATCCAGCTGCAGGGCGGCCGCGATATCCCCTATAGTGAGT
CGTATTACATGGTCATAGCTGTTTCCTGGCAGCTCTGGCCCGTGTCTCAAAATCTCTGATGTTACATTGC
ACAAGATAAAAATATATCATCATGAACAATAAAACTGTCTGCTTACATAAACAGTAATACAAGGGGTGTT
ATGAGCCATATTCAACGGGAAACGTCGAGGCCGCGATTAAATTCCAACATGGATGCTGATTTATATGGGT
ATAAATGGGCTCGCGATAATGTCGGGCAATCAGGTGCGACAATCTATCGCTTGTATGGGAAGCCCGATGC
GCCAGAGTTGTTTCTGAAACATGGCAAAGGTAGCGTTGCCAATGATGTTACAGATGAGATGGTCAGACTA
AACTGGCTGACGGAATTTATGCCTCTTCCGACCATCAAGCATTTTATCCGTACTCCTGATGATGCATGGT
TACTCACCACTGCGATCCCCGGAAAAACAGCATTCCAGGTATTAGAAGAATATCCTGATTCAGGTGAAAA
TATTGTTGATGCGCTGGCAGTGTTCCTGCGCCGGTTGCATTCGATTCCTGTTTGTAATTGTCCTTTTAAC
AGCGATCGCGTATTTCGTCTCGCTCAGGCGCAATCACGAATGAATAACGGTTTGGTTGATGCGAGTGATT
TTGATGACGAGCGTAATGGCTGGCCTGTTGAACAAGTCTGGAAAGAAATGCATAAACTTTTGCCATTCTC
ACCGGATTCAGTCGTCACTCATGGTGATTTCTCACTTGATAACCTTATTTTTGACGAGGGGAAATTAATA
GGTTGTATTGATGTTGGACGAGTCGGAATCGCAGACCGATACCAGGATCTTGCCATCCTATGGAACTGCC
TCGGTGAGTTTTCTCCTTCATTACAGAAACGGCTTTTTCAAAAATATGGTATTGATAATCCTGATATGAA
TAAATTGCAGTTTCATTTGATGCTCGATGAGTTTTTCTAATCAGAATTGGTTAATTGGTTGTAACACTGG
CAGAGCATTACGCTGACTTGACGGGACGGCGCAAGCTCATGACCAAAATCCCTTAACGTGAGTTACGCGT
CGTTCCACTGAGCGTCAGACCCCGTAGAAAAGATCAAAGGATCTTCTTGAGATCCTTTTTTTCTGCGCGT
AATCTGCTGCTTGCAAACAAAAAAACCACCGCTACCAGCGGTGGTTTGTTTGCCGGATCAAGAGCTACCA
ACTCTTTTTCCGAAGGTAACTGGCTTCAGCAGAGCGCAGATACCAAATACTGTTCTTCTAGTGTAGCCGT
AGTTAGGCCACCACTTCAAGAACTCTGTAGCACCGCCTACATACCTCGCTCTGCTAATCCTGTTACCAGT
GGCTGCTGCCAGTGGCGATAAGTCGTGTCTTACCGGGTTGGACTCAAGACGATAGTTACCGGATAAGGCG
CAGCGGTCGGGCTGAACGGGGGGTTCGTGCACACAGCCCAGCTTGGAGCGAACGACCTACACCGAACTGA
GATACCTACAGCGTGAGCTATGAGAAAGCGCCACGCTTCCCGAAGGGAGAAAGGCGGACAGGTATCCGGT
AAGCGGCAGGGTCGGAACAGGAGAGCGCACGAGGGAGCTTCCAGGGGGAAACGCCTGGTATCTTTATAGT
CCTGTCGGGTTTCGCCACCTCTGACTTGAGCGTCGATTTTTGTGATGCTCGTCAGGGGGGCGGAGCCTAT
GGAAAAACGCCAGCAACGCGGCCTTTTTACGGTTCCTGGCCTTTTGCTGGCCTTTTGCTCACATGTT
