>Addgene plasmid #41434 | pENTR L1-13XLexAop2-L4 | addgene partial sequence | sequence record 55999 | Kan-R 5'-ATCGCGAGCCCATTTATACC-3'
CGCGGCCTCGACGTTTCCCGTTGAATATGGCTCATAACACCCCTTGTATTACTGTTTATGTAAGCAGACA
GTTTTATTGTTCATGATGATATATTTTTATCTTGTGCAATGTAACATCAGAGATTTTGAGACACGGGCCA
GAGCTGCCAGGAAACAGCTATGACCATGTAATACGACTCACTATAGGGGATATCGCGGCCGCCCTGCAGC
TGGATGGCAAATAATGATTTTATTTTGACTGATAGTGACCTGTTCGTTGCAACAAATTGATAAGCAATGC
TTTCTTATAATGCCAACTTTGTATAGAAAAGTTGGGTGATTCAGAGTTCTCTTCTTGTATTCAATAATTA
CTTCTTGGCAGATTTCAGTAGTTGCAGTTGATTTACTTGGTTGCTGGTTACTTTTAATTGATTCACTTTA
ACTTGCACTTTACTGCAGATTGTTTAGCTTGTTCAGCTGCGCTTGTTTATTTGCTTAGCTTTCGCTTAGC
GACGTGTTCACTTTGCTTGTTTGAATTGAATTGTCGCTCCGTAGACGAAGCGCCTCTATTTATACTCCGG
CGCTCGACGTCACTAGTGCTAGAGTCTCCGCTTACTGTATGGATGTACAGTACTTACTGTATGGATGTAC
AGTACTTACTGTATGGATGTACAGTACTTACTGTATGGATGTACAGTACTTACTGTATGGATGTACAGTA
ACCTGCAGGCATGCGCTAGCGCTAGAGTCTCCGCTTACTGTATGGATGTACAGTACTTACTGTATGGATG
TACAGTA
