>Addgene plasmid #41434 | pENTR L1-13XLexAop2-L4 | addgene partial sequence | sequence record 56182 | M13_pUC_fwd
GATTTTATTTTGACTGATAGTGACCTGTTCGTTGCAACAAATTGATGAGCAATGCTTTTTTATAATGCCA
ACTTTGTACAAAAAAGCAGGCTCTTGGCCAGGGCCGCAAGCTTGCATGCCTGCAGGTTACTGTACATCCA
TACAGTAAGTACTGTACATCCATACAGTAAGTACTGTACATCCATACAGTAAGTACTGTACATCCATACA
GTAAGTACTGTACATCCATACAGTAAGCGGAGACTCTAGCCCTAGGGCATGCCTGCAGGTTACTGTACAT
CCATACAGTAAGTACTGTACATCCATACAGTAAGTACTGTACATCCATACAGTAAGCGGAGACTCTAGCG
CTAGCGCATGCCTGCAGGTTACTGTACATCCATACAGTAAGTACTGTACATCCATACAGTAAGTACTGTA
CATCCATACAGTAAGTACTGTACATCCATACAGTAAGTACTGTACATCCATACAGTAAGCGGAGACTCTA
GCACTAGTGACGTCGAGCGCCGGAGTATAAATAGAGGCGCTTCGTCTACGGAGCGACAATTCAATTCAAA
CAAGCAAAGTGAACACGTCGCTAAGCGAAAGCTAAGCAAATAAACAAGCGCAGCTGAACAAGCTAAACAA
TCTGCAGTAAAGTGCAAGTTAAAGTGAATCAATTAAAAGTAACCAGCAACCAAGTAAATCAACTGCAACT
ACTGAAATCTGCCAAGAAGTAATTATTGAATACAAGAAGAGAACTCTGAATCACCCAACTTTTCTATACA
AAGTTGGCATTATAAGAAAGCATTGCTTATCAAT
